Addgene plasmid #141255: pDONR207 SARS-CoV-2 NSP1
Purpose: Gateway-compatible Entry vector, with insert of NSP1 gene's CDS from SARS-CoV-2 isolate Wuhan-Hu-1
Depositing lab: Fritz Roth. Depositing organization: Sinai Health System. Publication: A Comprehensive, Flexible Collection of SARS-CoV-2 Coding Regions. Kim DK, Knapp JJ, Kuang D, Chawla A, Cassonnet P, Lee H, Sheykhkarimli D, Samavarchi-Tehrani P, Abdouni H, Rayhan A, Li R, Pogoutse O, Coyaud E, van der Werf S, Demeret C, Gingras AC, Taipale M, Raught B, Jacob Y, Roth FP. G3 (Bethesda). 2020 Aug 6. pii: g3.120.401554. doi: 10.1534/g3.120.401554. PubMed 32763951.
Backbone
  Vector backbone: pDONR207
  Backbone manufacturer: Invitrogen
  Backbone size w/o insert (bp): 5585
  Vector type: Gateway-compatible Entry vector
Growth in bacteria
  Bacterial resistance: Gentamicin, 10 μg/mL
  Growth temperature: 37°C
  Growth strain: DH5alpha
  Copy number: Unknown
Gene/Insert
  Gene/Insert name: NSP1 (alt name: Gene ID 43740578)
  Species: SARS-CoV-2 isolate Wuhan-Hu-1
  Insert size (bp): 543
  Mutation: Many synonymous changes due to codon optimization
  Entrez Gene: ORF1ab (a.k.a. GU280_gp01)
  Cloning method: Gateway Cloning
  Sequencing primers: 5′ NA
Resource information
  A portion of this plasmid was derived from a plasmid made by: Synthesized from GenScript
Terms and licenses: Academic/Nonprofit Terms; Industry Terms
How to cite: pDONR207 SARS-CoV-2 NSP1 was a gift from Fritz Roth (Addgene plasmid # 141255 ; http://n2t.net/addgene:141255 ; RRID:Addgene_141255)
