[The description below was written by a language model from this plasmid's Addgene catalogue record and pLannotate feature annotations shown in this document.]
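Description:
pDONR207 SARS-CoV-2 NSP1 is a Gateway-compatible entry clone built on the Invitrogen pDONR207 donor backbone. It carries the coding sequence of non-structural protein 1 (NSP1) from SARS-CoV-2 isolate Wuhan-Hu-1. The 543 bp insert was derived from synthesized DNA and contains many synonymous changes from codon optimization. NSP1 is the N-terminal cleavage product of the ORF1ab polyprotein. This explains why the automated annotation matches the insert to a fragment of the replicase polyprotein 1a entry; the functional note attached to that hit concerns nsp10 and does not describe this insert. The sequenced plasmid is 3,913 nt, smaller than the 5,585 bp listed for the empty backbone, as expected when the donor vector's selection cassette is replaced during Gateway cloning.

The insert lies between two attL recombination sites, labelled attL3 and attL2 by the annotation software, which allow transfer into attR-containing destination vectors by an LR Clonase reaction. Upstream rrnB T1 and T2 terminators shield the insert from read-through transcription. No promoter, tag or reporter is annotated next to the coding sequence, so expression depends on the destination vector chosen. The plasmid is propagated in E. coli from a high-copy ColE1/pUC-type origin. Selection is with gentamicin, through the aacC1 gentamicin acetyltransferase gene driven by a class 1 integron Pc promoter. The two kanamycin-resistance hits are fragments only and are not listed as a selectable marker, and the short RSF ori match is likewise only a fragment. The construct belongs to a collection of SARS-CoV-2 coding regions and serves as a flexible source clone for moving NSP1 into expression vectors.
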