Features (pLannotate 1.2.2; 12 found; start..end, strand, type, name):
      1..28      +  rep_origin     RSF ori (fragment): Plasmids containing the RSF 1030 origin of replication can be propagated in E. coli cells that contain additional plasmids with compatible origins.
     55..82      -  terminator     rrnB T2 terminator: transcription terminator T2 from the E. coli rrnB gene
    214..257     +  terminator     rrnB T1 terminator: Escherichia coli rrnB; transcription terminator T1 from the E. coli rrnB gene
    314..409     +  protein_bind   attL3: mutant version of attL; recombination site for the Gateway® LR reaction LR Clonase™
    412..957     +  CDS            R1A_SARS2 (fragment) (sequence partly withheld): Experimental evidence at protein level: Swiss-Prot protein existence level 1. [Non-structural protein 10]: Plays a pivotal role in viral transcription by stimulating both nsp14 3'-5' exoribonuclease and nsp16 2'-O-methyltransferase activities. Therefore plays an essential role in viral mRNAs cap methylation. From Severe acute respiratory syndrome coronavirus 2 (2019-nCoV) (SARS-CoV-2).
    956..1055    -  protein_bind   attL2: mutant version of attL; recombination site for the Gateway® LR reaction LR Clonase™
   1178..1804    +  CDS            KanR (fragment): aminoglycoside phosphotransferase; aph(3')-Ia; confers resistance to kanamycin in bacteria or G418 (Geneticin®) in eukaryotes
   1838..2371    -  CDS            GmR: gentamycin acetyltransferase; aacC1; confers resistance to gentamycin
   2560..2588    -  promoter       Pc promoter: intI1 (promoter lies within the coding sequence); class 1 integron promoter
   2566..2913    -  CDS            YPR2_ECOLX (fragment): Protein predicted: Swiss-Prot protein existence level 4. From Escherichia coli.
   2918..3102    +  CDS            KanR (fragment): aminoglycoside phosphotransferase; aph(3')-Ia; confers resistance to kanamycin in bacteria or G418 (Geneticin®) in eukaryotes
   3245..3833    +  rep_origin     ori: high-copy-number ColE1/pMB1/pBR322/pUC origin of replication
>Addgene plasmid #141255 | pDONR207 SARS-CoV-2 NSP1 | addgene full sequence | sequence record 288043 | Addgene NGS Result
TGATTCTGTGGATAACCGTATTACCGCTAGCCAGGAAGAGTTTGTAGAAACGCAAAAAGGCCATCCGTCA
GGATGGCCTTCTGCTTAGTTTGATGCCTGGCAGTTTATGGCGGGCGTCCTGCCCGCCACCCTCCGGGCCG
TTGCTTCACAACGTTCAAATCCGCTCCCGGCGGATTTGTCCTACTCAGGAGAGCGTTCACCGACAAACAA
CAGATAAAACGAAAGGCCCAGTCTTCCGACTGAGCCTTTCGTTTTATTTGATGCCTGGCAGTTCCCTACT
CTCGCGTTAACGCTAGCATGGATCTCGGGCCCCAAATAATGATTTTATTTTGACTGATAGTGACCTGTTC
GTTGCAACAAATTGATGAGCAATGCTTTTTTATAATGCCAACTTTGTACAAAAAAGTTGGCATGGAGAGC
CTGGTGCCTGGCTTCAAC
[348 nt withheld, positions 439-786]
AACGGAAACAAGGGTGCCGGCGGACACTCCTACGGTGCTGACCTGAAGTCTTTCGACCTGGGCGACGAGC
TGGGAACTGACCCTTACGAGGACTTCCAGGAAAACTGGAACACCAAGCACAGCTCCGGAGTGACCAGAGA
GCTGATGCGTGAACTGAACGGTGGCTAATACCCAACTTTCTTGTACAAAGTTGGCATTATAAGAAAGCAT
TGCTTATCAATTTGTTGCAACGAACAGGTCACTATCAGTCAAAATAAAATCATTATTTGCCATCCAGCTG
CAGCTCTGGCCCGTGTCTCAAAATCTCTGATGTTACATTGCACAAGATAAAAATATATCATCATGAACAA
TAAAACTGTCTGCTTACATAAACAGTAATACAAGGGGTGTTATGAGCCATATTCAACGGGAAACGTCGAG
GCCGCGATTAAATTCCAACATGGATGCTGATTTATATGGGTATAAATGGGCTCGCGATAATGTCGGGCAA
TCAGGTGCGACAATCTATCGCTTGTATGGGAAGCCCGATGCGCCAGAGTTGTTTCTGAAACATGGCAAAG
GTAGCGTTGCCAATGATGTTACAGATGAGATGGTCAGACTAAACTGGCTGACGGAATTTATGCCTCTTCC
GACCATCAAGCATTTTATCCGTACTCCTGATGATGCATGGTTACTCACCACTGCGATCCCCGGAAAAACA
GCATTCCAGGTATTAGAAGAATATCCTGATTCAGGTGAAAATATTGTTGATGCGCTGGCAGTGTTCCTGC
GCCGGTTGCATTCGATTCCTGTTTGTAATTGTCCTTTTAACAGCGATCGCGTATTTCGTCTCGCTCAGGC
GCAATCACGAATGAATAACGGTTTGGTTGATGCGAGTGATTTTGATGACGAGCGTAATGGCTGGCCTGTT
GAACAAGTCTGGAAAGAAATGCATAAACTTTTGCCATTCTCACCGGATTCAGTCGTCACTCATGGTGATT
TCTCACTTGATAACCTTATTTTTGACGAGGGGAAATTAGGCCGGGAAGCCGATCTCGGCTTGAACGAATT
GTTAGGTGGCGGTACTTGGGTCGATATCAAAGTGCATCACTTCTTCCCGTATGCCCAACTTTGTATAGAG
AGCCACTGCGGGATCGTCACCGTAATCTGCTTGCACGTAGATCACATAAGCACCAAGCGCGTTGGCCTCA
TGCTTGAGGAGATTGATGAGCGCGGTGGCAATGCCCTGCCTCCGGTGCTCGCCGGAGACTGCGAGATCAT
AGATATAGATCTCACTACGCGGCTGCTCAAACTTGGGCAGAACGTAAGCCGCGAGAGCGCCAACAACCGC
TTCTTGGTCGAAGGCAGCAAGCGCGATGAATGTCTTACTACGGAGCAAGTTCCCGAGGTAATCGGAGTCC
GGCTGATGTTGGGAGTAGGTGGCTACGTCTCCGAACTCACGACCGAAAAGATCAAGAGCAGCCCGCATGG
ATTTGACTTGGTCAGGGCCGAGCCTACATGTGCGAATGATGCCCATACTTGAGCCACCTAACTTTGTTTT
AGGGCGACTGCCCTGCTGCGTAACATCGTTGCTGCTGCGTAACATCGTTGCTGCTCCATAACATCAAACA
TCGACCCACGGCGTAACGCGCTTGCTGCTTGGATGCCCGAGGCATAGACTGTACAAAAAAACAGTCATAA
CAAGCCATGAAAACCGCCACTGCGCCGTTACCACCGCTGCGTTCGGTCAAGGTTCTGGACCAGTTGCGTG
AGCGCATACGCTACTTGCATTACAGTTTACGAACCGAACAGGCTTATGTCAACTGGGTTCGTGCCTTCAT
CCGTTTCCACGGTGTGCGTCACCCGGCAACCTTGGGCAGCAGCGAAGTCGAGGCATTTCTGTCCTGGCTG
GCGAACGAGCGCAAGGTTTCGGTCTCCACGCATCGTCAGGCATTGGCGGCCTTGCTGTTCTTCTACGGCA
AGGTGCTGTGCACGGATCTGCCCTGGCTTCAGGAGATCGGAAGACCTCGGCCGTCGCGGCGCTTGCCGGT
GGTGCTGACCCCGGATGAAGTGGTTCGCATCCTCGGTTTTCTGGAAGGCGAGCATCGTTTGTTCGCCCAG
GACTCTAGCTATAGTTCTAGTGGTTGGCTACTAATAGGTTGTATTGATGTTGGACGAGTCGGAATCGCAG
ACCGATACCAGGATCTTGCCATCCTATGGAACTGCCTCGGTGAGTTTTCTCCTTCATTACAGAAACGGCT
TTTTCAAAAATATGGTATTGATAATCCTGATATGAATAAATTGCAGTTTCATTTGATGCTCGATGAGTTT
TTCTAATCAGAATTGGTTAATTGGTTGTAACACTGGCAGAGCATTACGCTGACTTGACGGGACGGCGCAA
GCTCATGACCAAAATCCCTTAACGTGAGTTTTCGTTCCACTGAGCGTCAGACCCCGTAGAAAAGATCAAA
GGATCTTCTTGAGATCCTTTTTTTCTGCGCGTAATCTGCTGCTTGCAAACAAAAAAACCACCGCTACCAG
CGGTGGTTTGTTTGCCGGATCAAGAGCTACCAACTCTTTTTCCGAAGGTAACTGGCTTCAGCAGAGCGCA
GATACCAAATACTGTTCTTCTAGTGTAGCCGTAGTTAGGCCACCACTTCAAGAACTCTGTAGCACCGCCT
ACATACCTCGCTCTGCTAATCCTGTTACCAGTGGCTGCTGCCAGTGGCGATAAGTCGTGTCTTACCGGGT
TGGACTCAAGACGATAGTTACCGGATAAGGCGCAGCGGTCGGGCTGAACGGGGGGTTCGTGCACACAGCC
CAGCTTGGAGCGAACGACCTACACCGAACTGAGATACCTACAGCGTGAGCTATGAGAAAGCGCCACGCTT
CCCGAAGGGAGAAAGGCGGACAGGTATCCGGTAAGCGGCAGGGTCGGAACAGGAGAGCGCACGAGGGAGC
TTCCAGGGGGAAACGCCTGGTATCTTTATAGTCCTGTCGGGTTTCGCCACCTCTGACTTGAGCGTCGATT
TTTGTGATGCTCGTCAGGGGGGCGGAGCCTATGGAAAAACGCCAGCAACGCGGCCTTTTTACGGTTCCTG
GCCTTTTGCTGGCCTTTTGCTCACATGTTCTTTCCTGCGTTATCCCC
