>Addgene plasmid #141255 | pDONR207 SARS-CoV-2 NSP1 | depositor partial sequence | sequence record 275536 | Insersted CDS with stop codon
ATGGAGAGCCTGGTGCCTGGCTTCAAC
[348 nt withheld, positions 28-375]
AACGGAAACAAGGGTGCCGGCGGACACTCCTACGGTGCTGACCTGAAGTCTTTCGACCTGGGCGACGAGC
TGGGAACTGACCCTTACGAGGACTTCCAGGAAAACTGGAACACCAAGCACAGCTCCGGAGTGACCAGAGA
GCTGATGCGTGAACTGAACGGTGGCTAA
