>Addgene plasmid #141255 | pDONR207 SARS-CoV-2 NSP1 | addgene partial sequence | sequence record 276457 | pDONR201F 5'-TCGCGTTAACGCTAGCATGGATCTC-3'
TTTTGACTGATAGTGACCTGTTCGTTGCAACAAATTGATGAGCAATGCTTTTTTATAATGCCAACTTTGT
ACAAAAAAGTTGGCATGGAGAGCCTGGTGCCTGGCTTCAAC
[348 nt withheld, positions 112-459]
AACGGAAACAAGGGTGCCGGCGGACACTCCTACGGTGCTGACCTGAAGTCTTTCGACCTGGGCGACGAGC
TGGGAACTGACCCTTACGAGGACTTCCAGGAAAACTGGAACACCAAGCACAGCTCCGGAGTGACCAGAGA
GCTGATGCGTGAACTGAACGGTGGCTAATACCCAACTTTCTTGTACAAAGTTGGCATTATAAGAAAGCAT
TGCTTATCAATTTGTTGCAACGAACAGGTCACTATCAGTCAAAATAAAATCATTATTTGCCATCCAGCTG
CAGCTCTGGCCCGTGTCTCAAAATCTCTGATGTTACATTGCACAAGATAAAAATATATCATCATGAACAA
TAAAACTGTCTGCTTACATAAACAGTAATACAAGGGGTGTTATGAGCCATATTCAACGGGAAACGTCGAG
GCCGCGATTAAATTCCAACATGGATGCTGATTTATATGGGTATAAATGGGCTCGCGATAATGTCGGGCAA
TC
